>Addgene plasmid #91181 | pSC3 | addgene full sequence | sequence record 182721 | Addgene Partial NGS Result
GTAGGCGGTGCTACAGAGTTCTTGAAGTGGTGGCCTAACTACGGCTACACTAGAAGGACAGTATTTGGTA
TCTGCGCTCTGCTGAAGCCAGTTACCTTCGGAAAAAGAGTTGGTAGCTCTTGATCCGGCAAACAAACCAC
CGCTGGTAGCGGTGGTTTTTTTGTTTGCAAGCAGCAGATTACGCGCAGAAAAAAAGGATCTCAAGAAGAT
CCTTTGATCTTTTCTACGGGGTCTGACGCTCAGTGGAACGAAAACTCACGTTAAGGGATTTTGGTCATGC
ATTCTAGGTACTAAAACAATTCATCCAGTAAAATATAATATTTTATTTTCTCCCAATCAGGCTTGATCCC
CAGTAAGTCAAAAAATAGCTCGACATACTGTTCTTCCCCGATATCCTCCCTGATCGACCGGACGCAGAAG
GCAATGTCATACCACTTGTCCGCCCTGCCGCTTCTCCCAAGATCAATAAAGCCACTTACTTTGCCATCTT
TCACAAAGATGTTGCTGTCTCCCAGGTCGCCGTGGGAAAAGACAAGTTCCTCTTCGGGCTTTTCCGTCTT
TAAAAAATCATACAGCTCGCGCGGATCTTTAAATGGAGTGTCTTCTTCCCAGTTTTCGCAATCCACATCG
GCCAGATCGTTATTCAGTAAGTAATCCAATTCGGCTAAGCGGCTGTCTAAGCTATTCGTATAGGGACAAT
CCGATATGTCGATGGAGTGAAAGAGCCTGATGCACTCCGCATACAGCTCGATAATCTTTTCAGGGCTTTG
TTCATCTTCATACTCTTCCGAGCAAAGGACGCCATCGGCCTCACTCATGAGCAGATTGCTCCAGCCATCA
TGCCGTTCAAAGTGCAGGACCTTTGGAACAGGCAGCTTTCCTTCCAGCCATAGCATCATGTCCTTTTCCC
GTTCCACATCATAGGTGGTCCCTTTATACCGGCTGTCCGTCATTTTTAAATATAGGTTTTCATTTTCTCC
CACCAGCTTATATACCTTAGCAGGAGACATTCCTTCCGTATCTTTTACGCAGCGGTATTTTTCGATCAGT
TTTTTCAATTCCGGTGATATTCTCATTTTAGCCATTTATTATTTCCTTCCTCTTTTCTACAGTATTTAAA
GATACCCCAAGAAGCTAATTATAACAAGACGAACTCCAATTCACTGTTCCTTGCATTCTAAAACCTTAAA
TACCAGAAAACAGCTTTTTCAAAGTTGTTTTCAAAGTTGGCGTATAACATAGTATCGACGGAGCCGATTT
TGAAACCGCGGTGATCACAGGCAGCAACGCTCTGTCATCGTTACAATCAACATGCTACCCTCCGCGAGAT
CATCCGTGTTTCAAACCCGGCAGCTTAGTTGCCGTTCTTCCGAATAGCATCGGTAACATGAGCAAAGTCT
GCCGCCTTACAACGGCTCTCCCGCTGACGCCGTCCCGGACTGATGGGCTGCCTGTATCGAGTGGTGATTT
TGTGCCGAGCTGCCGGTCGGGGAGCTGTTGGCTGGCTGGTGGCAGGATATATTGTGGTGTAAACAAATTG
ACGCTTAGACAACTTAATAACACATTGCGGACGTTTTTAATGTACTGAATTAACGCCGAATTAATTCGGG
GGATCTGGATTTTAGTACTGGATTTTGGTTTTAGGAATTAGAAATTTTATTGATAGAAGTATTTTACAAA
TACAAATACATACTAAGGGTTTCTTATATGCTCAACACATGAGCGAAACCCTATAGGAACCCTAATTCCC
TTATCTGGGAACTACTCACACATTATTATGGAGAAACTCGAGTCAAATCTCGGTGACGGGCAGGACCGGA
CGGGGCGGTACCGGCAGGCTGAAGTCCAGCTGCCAGAAACCCACGTCATGCCAGTTCCCGTGCTTGAAGC
CGGCCGCCCGCAGCATGCCGCGGGGGGCATATCCGAGCGCCTCGTGCATGCGCACGCTCGGGTCGTTGGG
CAGCCCGATGACAGCGACCACGCTCTTGAAGCCCTGTGCCTCCAGGGACTTCAGCAGATGGGTGTAGAGC
GTGGAGCCCAGTCCCGTCCGCTGGTGGCGGGGGCTGACGTACACGGTCGACTCGGCCGTCCAGTCGTAGG
CGTTGCGTGCCTTCCAGGGGCCCGCGTAGGCGATGCCGGCGACCTCGCCGTCCACCTCGGCGACGAGCCA
GGGATAGCGCTCCCGCAGACGGACGAGGTCGTCCGTCCACTCCTGCGGTTCCTGCGGCTCGGTACGGAAG
TTGACCGTGCTTGTCTCGATGTAGTGGTTGACGATGGTGCAGACCGCCGGCATGTCCGCCTCGGTGGCAC
GGCGGATGTCGGCCGGGCGTCGTTCTGGGCTCATGGTAGACTCGAGAGAGATAGATTTGTAGAGAGAGAC
TGGTGATTTCAGCGTGTCCTCTCCAAATGAAATGAACTTCCTTATATAGAGGAAGGGTCTTGCGAAGGAT
AGTGGGATTGTGCGTCATCCCTTACGTCAGTGGAGATATCACATCAATCCACTTGCTTTGAAGACGTGGT
TGGAACGTCTTCTTTTTCCACGATGCTCCTCGTGGGTGGGGGTCCATCTTTGGGACCACTGTCGGCAGAG
GCATCTTGAACGATAGCCTTTCCTTTATCGCAATGATGGCATTTGTAGGTGCCACCTTCCTTTTCTACTG
TCCTTTTGATGAAGTGACAGATAGCTGGGCAATGGAATCCGAGGAGGTTTCCCGATATTACCCTTTGTTG
AAAAGTCTCAATAGCCCTTTGGTCTTCTGAGACTGTATCTTTGATATTCTTGGAGTAGACGAGAGTGTCG
TGCTCCACCATGTTCACATCAATCCACTTGCTTTGAAGACGTGGTTGGAACGTCTTCTTTTTCCACGATG
CTCCTCGTGGGTGGGGGTCCATCTTTGGGACCACTGTCGGCAGAGGCATCTTGAACGATAGCCTTTCCTT
TATCGCAATGATGGCATTTGTAGGTGCCACCTTCCTTTTCTACTGTCCTTTTGATGAAGTGACAGATAGC
TGGGCAATGGAATCCGAGGAGGTTTCCCGATATTACCCTTTGTTGAAAAGTCTCAATAGCCCTTTGGTCT
TCTGAGACTGTATCTTTGATATTCTTGGAGTAGACGAGAGTGTCGTGCTCCACCATGTTGGCAAGCTGCT
CTAGCCAATACGCAAACCGCCTCTCCCCGCGCGTTGGCCGATTCATTAATGCAGCTGGCACGACAGGTTT
CCCGACTGGAAAGCGGGCAGTGAGCGCAACGCAATTAATGTGAGTTAGCTCACTCATTAGGCACCCCAGG
CTTTACACTTTATGCTTCCGGCTCGTATGTTGTGTGGAATTGTGAGCGGATAACAATTTCACACAGGAAA
CAGCTATGACATGATTACGAATTCGAGCTCGGTACCCGGGGATCGGCGCGCCAGATTTGCCTTTTCAATT
TCAGAAAGAATGCTAACCCACAGATGGTTAGAGAGGCTTACGCAGCAGGTATCATCAAGACGATCTACCC
GAGCAATAATCTCCAGGAAATCAAATACCTTCCCAAGAAGGTTAAAGATGCAGTCAAAAGATTCAGGACT
AACTGCATCAAGAACACAGAGAAAGATATATTTCTCAAGATCAGAAGTACTATTCCAGTATGGACGATTC
AAGGCTTGCTTCACAAACCAAGGCAAGTAATAGAGATTGGAGTCTCTAAAAAGGTAGTTCCCACTGAATC
AAAGGCCATGGAGTCAAAGATTCAAATAGAGGACCTAACAGAACTCGCCGTAAAGACTGGCGAACAGTTC
ATACAGAGTCTCTTACGACTCAATGACAAGAAGAAAATCTTCGTCAACATGGTGGAGCACGACACACTTG
TCTACTCCAAAAATATCAAAGATACAGTCTCAGAAGACCAAAGGGCAATTGAGACTTTTCAACAAAGGGT
AATATCCGGAAACCTCCTCGGATTCCATTGCCCAGCTATCTGTCACTTTATTGTGAAGATAGTGGAAAAG
GAAGGTGGCTCCTACAAATGCCATCATTGCGATAAAGGAAAGGCCATCGTTGAAGATGCCTCTGCCGACA
GTGGTCCCAAAGATGGACCCCCACCCACGAGGAGCATCGTGGAAAAAGAAGACGTTCCAACCACGTCTTC
AAAGCAAGTGGATTGATGTGATATCTCCACTGACGTAAGGGATGACGCACAATCCCACTATCCTTCGCAA
GACCCTTCCTCTATATAAGGAAGTTCATTTCATTTGGAGAGAACACGGGGGACTCCTGCAGGAAAAATGG
ATCATTATCTTGATATTAGACTTAGACCTGATCCAGAATTTCCACCAGCTCAACTTATGTCTGTTCTTTT
TGGAAAACTTCATCAAGCTCTTGTTGCTCAAGGAGGAGATAGAATTGGAGTTTCTTTTCCTGATCTTGAT
GAATCAAGATCAAGACTTGGAGAAAGACTTAGAATTCATGCTTCTGCTGATGATCTTAGAGCTTTGCTTG
CTAGACCTTGGCTTGAAGGACTTAGAGATCATCTTCAATTTGGAGAACCAGCTGTTGTTCCACATCCAAC
TCCTTATAGACAAGTTTCAAGAGTTCAAGCTAAATCTAATCCAGAAAGACTTAGAAGAAGACTTATGAGA
AGACATGATCTTTCTGAAGAAGAAGCTAGAAAAAGAATTCCTGATACTGTTGCTAGAGCTTTGGATTTGC
CTTTTGTTACACTTAGATCACAATCTACTGGACAACATTTTAGACTTTTTATTAGACATGGACCACTTCA
AGTTACTGCTGAAGAAGGAGGATTTACTTGTTATGGACTTTCTAAGGGAGGTTTTGTTCCTTGGTTTGGA
TCTGGAGCTACTAATTTTTCTCTTCTTAAGCAAGCTGGAGATGTTGAAGAAAATCCTGGACCCATGGATA
AGAAGTACTCTATCGGACTCGATATCGGAACTAACTCTGTGGGATGGGCTGTGATCACCGATGAGTACAA
GGTGCCATCTAAGAAGTTCAAGGTTCTCGGAAACACCGATAGGCACTCTATCAAGAAAAACCTTATCGGT
GCTCTCCTCTTCGATTCTGGTGAAACTGCTGAGGCTACCAGACTCAAGAGAACCGCTAGAAGAAGGTACA
CCAGAAGAAAGAACAGGATCTGCTACCTCCAAGAGATCTTCTCTAACGAGATGGCTAAAGTGGATGATTC
ATTCTTCCACAGGCTCGAAGAGTCATTCCTCGTGGAAGAAGATAAGAAGCACGAGAGGCACCCTATCTTC
GGAAACATCGTTGATGAGGTGGCATACCACGAGAAGTACCCTACTATCTACCACCTCAGAAAGAAGCTCG
TTGATTCTACTGATAAGGCTGATCTCAGGCTCATCTACCTCGCTCTCGCTCACATGATCAAGTTCAGAGG
ACACTTCCTCATCGAGGGTGATCTCAACCCTGATAACTCTGATGTGGATAAGTTGTTCATCCAGCTCGTG
CAGACCTACAACCAGCTTTTCGAAGAGAACCCTATCAACGCTTCAGGTGTGGATGCTAAGGCTATCCTCT
CTGCTAGGCTCTCTAAGTCAAGAAGGCTTGAGAACCTCATTGCTCAGCTCCCTGGTGAGAAGAAGAACGG
ACTTTTCGGAAACTTGATCGCTCTCTCTCTCGGACTCACCCCTAACTTCAAGTCTAACTTCGATCTCGCT
GAGGATGCAAAGCTCCAGCTCTCAAAGGATACCTACGATGATGATCTCGATAACCTCCTCGCTCAGATCG
GAGATCAGTACGCTGATTTGTTCCTCGCTGCTAAGAACCTCTCTGATGCTATCCTCCTCAGTGATATCCT
CAGAGTGAACACCGAGATCACCAAGGCTCCACTCTCAGCTTCTATGATCAAGAGATACGATGAGCACCAC
CAGGATCTCACACTTCTCAAGGCTCTTGTTAGACAGCAGCTCCCAGAGAAGTACAAAGAGATTTTCTTCG
ATCAGTCTAAGAACGGATACGCTGGTTACATCGATGGTGGTGCATCTCAAGAAGAGTTCTACAAGTTCAT
CAAGCCTATCCTCGAGAAGATGGATGGAACCGAGGAACTCCTCGTGAAGCTCAATAGAGAGGATCTTCTC
AGAAAGCAGAGGACCTTCGATAACGGATCTATCCCTCATCAGATCCACCTCGGAGAGTTGCACGCTATCC
TTAGAAGGCAAGAGGATTTCTACCCATTCCTCAAGGATAACAGGGAAAAGATTGAGAAGATTCTCACCTT
CAGAATCCCTTACTACGTGGGACCTCTCGCTAGAGGAAACTCAAGATTCGCTTGGATGACCAGAAAGTCT
GAGGAAACCATCACCCCTTGGAACTTCGAAGAGGTGGTGGATAAGGGTGCTAGTGCTCAGTCTTTCATCG
AGAGGATGACCAACTTCGATAAGAACCTTCCAAACGAGAAGGTGCTCCCTAAGCACTCTTTGCTCTACGA
GTACTTCACCGTGTACAACGAGTTGACCAAGGTTAAGTACGTGACCGAGGGAATGAGGAAGCCTGCTTTT
TTGTCAGGTGAGCAAAAGAAGGCTATCGTTGATCTCTTGTTCAAGACCAACAGAAAGGTGACCGTGAAGC
AGCTCAAAGAGGATTACTTCAAGAAAATCGAGTGCTTCGATTCAGTTGAGATTTCTGGTGTTGAGGATAG
GTTCAACGCATCTCTCGGAACCTACCACGATCTCCTCAAGATCATTAAGGATAAGGATTTCTTGGATAAC
GAGGAAAACGAGGATATCTTGGAGGATATCGTTCTTACCCTCACCCTCTTTGAAGATAGAGAGATGATTG
AAGAAAGGCTCAAGACCTACGCTCATCTCTTCGATGATAAGGTGATGAAGCAGTTGAAGAGAAGAAGATA
CACTGGTTGGGGAAGGCTCTCAAGAAAGCTCATTAACGGAATCAGGGATAAGCAGTCTGGAAAGACAATC
CTTGATTTCCTCAAGTCTGATGGATTCGCTAACAGAAACTTCATGCAGCTCATCCACGATGATTCTCTCA
CCTTTAAAGAGGATATCCAGAAGGCTCAGGTTTCAGGACAGGGTGATAGTCTCCATGAGCATATCGCTAA
CCTCGCTGGATCTCCTGCAATCAAGAAGGGAATCCTCCAGACTGTGAAGGTTGTGGATGAGTTGGTGAAG
GTGATGGGAAGGCATAAGCCTGAGAACATCGTGATCGAAATGGCTAGAGAGAACCAGACCACTCAGAAGG
GACAGAAGAACTCTAGGGAAAGGATGAAGAGGATCGAGGAAGGTATCAAAGAGCTTGGATCTCAGATCCT
CAAAGAGCACCCTGTTGAGAACACTCAGCTCCAGAATGAGAAGCTCTACCTCTACTACCTCCAGAACGGA
AGGGATATGTATGTGGATCAAGAGTTGGATATCAACAGGCTCTCTGATTACGATGTTGATCATATCGTGC
CACAGTCATTCTTGAAGGATGATTCTATCGATAACAAGGTGCTCACCAGGTCTGATAAGAACAGGGGTAA
GAGTGATAACGTGCCAAGTGAAGAGGTTGTGAAGAAAATGAAGAACTATTGGAGGCAGCTCCTCAACGCT
AAGCTCATCACTCAGAGAAAGTTCGATAACTTGACTAAGGCTGAGAGGGGAGGACTCTCTGAATTGGATA
AGGCAGGATTCATCAAGAGGCAGCTTGTGGAAACCAGGCAGATCACTAAGCACGTTGCACAGATCCTCGA
TTCTAGGATGAACACCAAGTACGATGAGAACGATAAGTTGATCAGGGAAGTGAAGGTTATCACCCTCAAG
TCAAAGCTCGTGTCTGATTTCAGAAAGGATTTCCAATTCTACAAGGTGAGGGAAATCAACAACTACCACC
ACGCTCACGATGCTTACCTTAACGCTGTTGTTGGAACCGCTCTCATCAAGAAGTATCCTAAGCTCGAGTC
AGAGTTCGTGTACGGTGATTACAAGGTGTACGATGTGAGGAAGATGATCGCTAAGTCTGAGCAAGAGATC
GGAAAGGCTACCGCTAAGTATTTCTTCTACTCTAACATCATGAATTTCTTCAAGACCGAGATTACCCTCG
CTAACGGTGAGATCAGAAAGAGGCCACTCATCGAGACAAACGGTGAAACAGGTGAGATCGTGTGGGATAA
GGGAAGGGATTTCGCTACCGTTAGAAAGGTGCTCTCTATGCCACAGGTGAACATCGTTAAGAAAACCGAG
GTGCAGACCGGTGGATTCTCTAAAGAGTCTATCCTCCCTAAGAGGAACTCTGATAAGCTCATTGCTAGGA
AGAAGGATTGGGACCCTAAGAAATACGGTGGTTTCGATTCTCCTACCGTGGCTTACTCTGTTCTCGTTGT
GGCTAAGGTTGAGAAGGGAAAGAGTAAGAAGCTCAAGTCTGTTAAGGAACTTCTCGGAATCACTATCATG
GAAAGGTCATCTTTCGAGAAGAACCCAATCGATTTCCTCGAGGCTAAGGGATACAAAGAGGTTAAGAAGG
ATCTCATCATCAAGCTCCCAAAGTACTCACTCTTCGAACTCGAGAACGGTAGAAAGAGGATGCTCGCTTC
TGCTGGTGAGCTTCAAAAGGGAAACGAGCTTGCTCTCCCATCTAAGTACGTTAACTTTCTTTACCTCGCT
TCTCACTACGAGAAGTTGAAGGGATCTCCAGAAGATAACGAGCAGAAGCAACTTTTCGTTGAGCAGCACA
AGCACTACTTGGATGAGATCATCGAGCAGATCTCTGAGTTCTCTAAAAGGGTGATCCTCGCTGATGCAAA
CCTCGATAAGGTGTTGTCTGCTTACAACAAGCACAGAGATAAGCCTATCAGGGAACAGGCAGAGAACATC
ATCCATCTCTTCACCCTTACCAACCTCGGTGCTCCTGCTGCTTTCAAGTACTTCGATACAACCATCGATA
GGAAGAGATACACCTCTACCAAAGAAGTGCTCGATGCTACCCTCATCCATCAGTCTATCACTGGACTCTA
CGAGACTAGGATCGATCTCTCACAGCTCGGTGGTGATTCAAGGGCTGATCCTAAGAAGAAGAGGAAGGTT
TGACTCGAGATATGAAGATGAAGATGAAATATTTGGTGTGTCAAATAAAAAGCTTGTGTGCTTAAGTTTG
TGTTTTTTTCTTGGCTTGTTGTGTTATGAATTTGTGGCTTTTTCTAATATTAAATGAATGTAAGATCACA
TTATAATGAATAAACAAATGTTTCTATAATCCATTGTGAATGTTTTGTTGGATCTCTTCTGCAGCATATA
ACTACTGTATGTGCTATGGTATGGACTATGGAATATGATTAAAGATAAGGAGCTCCGGTGACGGACGGCG
CGCTGGCAGACATACTGTCCCACAAATGAAGATGGAATCTGTAAAAGAAAACGCGTGAAATAATGCGTCT
GACAAAGGTTAGGTCGGCTGCCTTTAATCAATACCAAAGTGGTCCCTACCACGATGGAAAAACTGTGCAG
TCGGTTTGGCTTTTTCTGACGAACAAATAAGATTCGTGGCCGACAGGTGGGGGTCCACCATGTGAAGGCA
TCTTCAGACTCCAATAATGGAGCAATGACGTAAGGGCTTACGAAATAAGTAAGGGTAGTTTGGGAAATGT
CCACTCACCCGTCAGTCTATAAATACTTAGCCCCTCCCTCATTGTTAAGGGAGCAAAATCTCAGAGAGAT
AGTCCTAGAGAGAGAAAGAGAGCAAGTAGCCTAGAAGTAGTCAAGGCGGCGAAGTATTCAGGCACGTGGC
CAGGAAGAAGAAAAGCCAAGACGACGAAAACAGGTAAGAGCTAAGCTTCCTGCAGGTTCACTGCCGTATA
GGCAGTAAAATACACAAAAGCATGGGTTTTAGAGCTAGAAATAGCAAGTTAAAATAAGGCTAGTCCGTTA
TCAACTTGAAAAAGTGGCACCGAGTCGGTGCGTTCACTGCCGTATAGGCAGTGGAACGTCCCAATACTCA
CGTTTTAGAGCTAGAAATAGCAAGTTAAAATAAGGCTAGTCCGTTATCAACTTGAAAAAGTGGCACCGAG
TCGGTGCGTTCACTGCCGTATAGGCAGGATAGAGAGATTCTATCGGGGTTTTAGAGCTAGAAATAGCAAG
TTAAAATAAGGCTAGTCCGTTATCAACTTGAAAAAGTGGCACCGAGTCGGTGCGTTCACTGCCGTATAGG
CAGTTGATTTGAGGACAAGAGGGGTTTTAGAGCTAGAAATAGCAAGTTAAAATAAGGCTAGTCCGTTATC
AACTTGAAAAAGTGGCACCGAGTCGGTGCGTTCACTGCCGTATAGGCAGGGTTTGGACTTTGCATGTGGG
TTTTAGAGCTAGAAATAGCAAGTTAAAATAAGGCTAGTCCGTTATCAACTTGAAAAAGTGGCACCGAGTC
GGTGCGTTCACTGCCGTATAGGCAGCAAAGATTGCTGCTACTTGGGTTTTAGAGCTAGAAATAGCAAGTT
AAAATAAGGCTAGTCCGTTATCAACTTGAAAAAGTGGCACCGAGTCGGTGCGTTCACTGCCGTATAGGCA
GGTCGATCGACAAGCTCGAGTTTCTCCATAATAATGTGTGAGTAGTTCCCAGATAAGGGAATTAGGGTTC
CTATAGGGTTTCGCTCATGTGTTGAGCATATAAGAAACCCTTAGTATGTATTTGTATTTGTAAAATACTT
CTATCAATAAAATTTCTAATTCCTAAAACCAAAATCCAGTACTAAAATCCAGATCCCCCGAATTACCGGT
GGCACTGGCCGTCGTTTTACAACGTCGTGACTGGGAAAACCCTGGCGTTACCCAACTTAATCGCCTTGCA
GCACATCCCCCTTTCGCCAGCTGGCGTAATAGCGAAGAGGCCCGCACCGATCGCCCTTCCCAACAGTTGC
GCAGCCTGAATGGCGAATGCTAGAGCAGCTTGAGCTTGGATCAGATTGTCGTTTCCCGCCTTCAGTTTAA
ACTATCAGTGTTTGACAGGATATATTGGCGGGTAAACCTAAGAGAAAAGAGCGTTTATTAGAATAATCGG
ATATTTAAAAGGGCGTGAAAAGGTTTATCCGTTCGTCCATTTGTATGTGCATGCCAACCACAGGGTTCCC
CTCGGGATCAAAGTACTTTGATCCAACCCCTCCGCTGCTATAGTGCAGTCGGCTTCTGACGTTCAGTGCA
GCCGTCTTCTGAAAACGACATGTCGCACAAGTCCTAAGTTACGCGACAGGCTGCCGCCCTGCCCTTTTCC
TGGCGTTTTCTTGTCGCGTGTTTTAGTCGCATAAAGTAGAATACTTGCGACTAGAACCGGAGACATTACG
CCATGAACAAGAGCGCCGCCGCTGGCCTGCTGGGCTATGCCCGCGTCAGCACCGACGACCAGGACTTGAC
CAACCAACGGGCCGAACTGCACGCGGCCGGCTGCACCAAGCTGTTTTCCGAGAAGATCACCGGCACCAGG
CGCGACCGCCCGGAGCTGGCCAGGATGCTTGACCACCTACGCCCTGGCGACGTTGTGACAGTGACCAGGC
TAGACCGCCTGGCCCGCAGCACCCGCGACCTACTGGACATTGCCGAGCGCATCCAGGAGGCCGGCGCGGG
CCTGCGTAGCCTGGCAGAGCCGTGGGCCGACACCACCACGCCGGCCGGCCGCATGGTGTTGACCGTGTTC
GCCGGCATTGCCGAGTTCGAGCGTTCCCTAATCATCGACCGCACCCGGAGCGGGCGCGAGGCCGCCAAGG
CCCGAGGCGTGAAGTTTGGCCCCCGCCCTACCCTCACCCCGGCACAGATCGCGCACGCCCGCGAGCTGAT
CGACCAGGAAGGCCGCACCGTGAAAGAGGCGGCTGCACTGCTTGGCGTGCATCGCTCGACCCTGTACCGC
GCACTTGAGCGCAGCGAGGAAGTGACGCCCACCGAGGCCAGGCGGCGCGGTGCCTTCCGTGAGGACGCAT
TGACCGAGGCCGACGCCCTGGCGGCCGCCGAGAATGAACGCCAAGAGGAACAAGCATGAAACCGCACCAG
GACGGCCAGGACGAACCGTTTTTCATTACCGAAGAGATCGAGGCGGAGATGATCGCGGCCGGGTACGTGT
TCGAGCCGCCCGCGCACGGCTCAACCGTGCGGCTGCATGAAATCCTGGCCGGTTTGTCTGATGCCAAGCT
GGCGGCCTGGCCGGCCAGCTTGGCCGCTGAAGAAACCGAGCGCCGCCGTCTAAAAAGGTGATGTGTATTT
GAGTAAAACAGCTTGCGTCATGCGGTCGCTGCGTATATGATGCGATGAGTAAATAAACAAATACGCAAGG
GGAACGCATGAAGGTTATCGCTGTACTTAACCAGAAAGGCGGGTCAGGCAAGACGACCATCGCAACCCAT
CTAGCCCGCGCCCTGCAACTCGCCGGGGCCGATGTTCTGTTAGTCGATTCCGATCCCCAGGGCAGTGCCC
GCGATTGGGCGGCCGTGCGGGAAGATCAACCGCTAACCGTTGTCGGCATCGACCGCCCGACGATTGACCG
CGACGTGAAGGCCATCGGCCGGCGCGACTTCGTAGTGATCGACGGAGCGCCCCAGGCGGCGGACTTGGCT
GTGTCCGCGATCAAGGCAGCCGACTTCGTGCTGATTCCGGTGCAGCCAAGCCCTTACGACATATGGGCCA
CCGCCGACCTGGTGGAGCTGGTTAAGCAGCGCATTGAGGTCACGGATGGAAGGCTACAAGCGGCCTTTGT
CGTGTCGCGGGCGATCAAAGGCACGCGCATCGGCGGTGAGGTTGCCGAGGCGCTGGCCGGGTACGAGCTG
CCCATTCTTGAGTCCCGTATCACGCAGCGCGTGAGCTACCCAGGCACTGCCGCCGCCGGCACAACCGTTC
TTGAATCAGAACCCGAGGGCGACGCTGCCCGCGAGGTCCAGGCGCTGGCCGCTGAAATTAAATCAAAACT
CATTTGAGTTAATGAGGTAAAGAGAAAATGAGCAAAAGCACAAACACGCTAAGTGCCGGCCGTCCGAGCG
CACGCAGCAGCAAGGCTGCAACGTTGGCCAGCCTGGCAGACACGCCAGCCATGAAGCGGGTCAACTTTCA
GTTGCCGGCGGAGGATCACACCAAGCTGAAGATGTACGCGGTACGCCAAGGCAAGACCATTACCGAGCTG
CTATCTGAATACATCGCGCAGCTACCAGAGTAAATGAGCAAATGAATAAATGAGTAGATGAATTTTAGCG
GCTAAAGGAGGCGGCATGGAAAATCAAGAACAACCAGGCACCGACGCCGTGGAATGCCCCATGTGTGGAG
GAACGGGCGGTTGGCCAGGCGTAAGCGGCTGGGTTGCCTGCCGGCCCTGCAATGGCACTGGAACCCCCAA
GCCCGAGGAATCGGCGTGAGCGGTCGCAAACCATCCGGCCCGGTACAAATCGGCGCGGCGCTGGGTGATG
ACCTGGTGGAGAAGTTGAAGGCCGCGCAGGCCGCCCAGCGGCAACGCATCGAGGCAGAAGCACGCCCCGG
TGAATCGTGGCAAGCGGCCGCTGATCGAATCCGCAAAGAATCCCGGCAACCGCCGGCAGCCGGTGCGCCG
TCGATTAGGAAGCCGCCCAAGGGCGACGAGCAACCAGATTTTTTCGTTCCGATGCTCTATGACGTGGGCA
CCCGCGATAGTCGCAGCATCATGGACGTGGCCGTTTTCCGTCTGTCGAAGCGTGACCGACGAGCTGGCGA
GGTGATCCGCTACGAGCTTCCAGACGGGCACGTAGAGGTTTCCGCAGGGCCGGCCGGCATGGCCAGTGTG
TGGGATTACGACCTGGTACTGATGGCGGTTTCCCATCTAACCGAATCCATGAACCGATACCGGGAAGGGA
AGGGAGACAAGCCCGGCCGCGTGTTCCGTCCACACGTTGCGGACGTACTCAAGTTCTGCCGGCGAGCCGA
TGGCGGAAAGCAGAAAGACGACCTGGTAGAAACCTGCATTCGGTTAAACACCACGCACGTTGCCATGCAG
CGTACGAAGAAGGCCAAGAACGGCCGCCTGGTGACGGTATCCGAGGGTGAAGCCTTGATTAGCCGCTACA
AGATCGTAAAGAGCGAAACCGGGCGGCCGGAGTACATCGAGATCGAGCTAGCTGATTGGATGTACCGCGA
GATCACAGAAGGCAAGAACCCGGACGTGCTGACGGTTCACCCCGATTACTTTTTGATCGATCCCGGCATC
GGCCGTTTTCTCTACCGCCTGGCACGCCGCGCCGCAGGCAAGGCAGAAGCCAGATGGTTGTTCAAGACGA
TCTACGAACGCAGTGGCAGCGCCGGAGAGTTCAAGAAGTTCTGTTTCACCGTGCGCAAGCTGATCGGGTC
AAATGACCTGCCGGAGTACGATTTGAAGGAGGAGGCGGGGCAGGCTGGCCCGATCCTAGTCATGCGCTAC
CGCAACCTGATCGAGGGCGAAGCATCCGCCGGTTCCTAATGTACGGAGCAGATGCTAGGGCAAATTGCCC
TAGCAGGGGAAAAAGGTCGAAAAGGCCTCTTTCCTGTGGATAGCACGTACATTGGGAACCCAAAGCCGTA
CATTGGGAACCGGAACCCGTACATTGGGAACCCAAAGCCGTACATTGGGAACCGGTCACACATGTAAGTG
ACTGATATAAAAGAGAAAAAAGGCGATTTTTCCGCCTAAAACTCTTTAAAACTTATTAAAACTCTTAAAA
CCCGCCTGGCCTGTGCATAACTGTCTGGCCAGCGCACAGCCCAAGAGCTGCAAAAAGCGCCTACCCTTCG
GTCGCTGCGCTCCCTACGCCCCGCCGCTTCGCGTCGGCCTATCGCGGCCGCTGGCCGCTCAAAAATGGCT
GGCCTACGGCCAGGCAATCTACCAGGGCGCGGACAAGCCGCGCCGTCGCCACTCGACCGCCGGCGCCCAC
ATCAAGGCACCCTGCCTCGCGCGTTTCGGTGATGACGGTGAAAACCTCTGACACATGCAGCTCCCGGAAA
CGGTCACAGCTTGTCTGTAAGCGGATGCCGGGAGCAGACAAGCCCGTCAGGGCGCGTCAGCGGGTGTTGG
CGGGTGTCGGGGCGCAGCCATGACCCAGTCACGTAGCGATAGCGGAGTGTATACTGGCTTAACTATGCGG
CATCAGAGCAGATTGTACTGAGAGTGCACCATATGCGGTGTGAAATACCGCACAGATGCGTAAGGAGAAA
ATACCGCATCAGGCCCTCTTCCGCTTCCTCGCTCACTGACTCGCTGCGCTCGGTCGTTCGGCTGCGGCGA
GCGGTATCAGCTCACTCAAAGGCGGTAATACGGTTATCCACAGAATCAGGGGATAACGCAGGAAAGAACA
TGTGAGCAAAAGGCCAGCAAAAGGCCAGGAACCGTAAAAAGGCCGCGTTGCTGGCGTTTTTCCATAGGCT
CCGCCCCCCTGACGAGCATCACAAAAATCGACGCTCAAGTCAGAGGTGGCGAAACCCGACAGGACTATAA
AGATACCAGGCGTTTCCCCCTGGAAGCTCCCTCGTGCGCTCTCCTGTTCCGACCCTGCCGCTTACCGGAT
ACCTGTCCGCCTTTCTCCCTTCGGGAAGCGTGGCGCTTTCTCATAGCTCACGCTGTAGGTATCTCAGTTC
GGTGTAGGTCGTTCGCTCCAAGCTGGGCTGTGTGCACGAACCCCCCGTTCAGCCCGACCGCTGCGCCTTA
TCCGGTAACTATCGTCTTGAGTCCAACCCGGTAAGACACGACTTATCGCCACTGGCAGCAGCCACTGGTA
ACAGGATTAGCAGAGCGAGGTAT
Features (pLannotate 1.2.2; 31 found; start..end, strand, type, name):
    291..1085    -  CDS            KanR: aminoglycoside phosphotransferase; aphA-3; confers resistance to kanamycin
   1510..1534    +  misc_feature   LB T-DNA repeat: left border repeat from nopaline C58 T-DNA
   1612..1786    -  polyA_signal   CaMV poly(A) signal: cauliflower mosaic virus polyadenylation signal
   1796..2344    -  CDS            bar: PAT_STRHY - Experimental evidence at protein level: Swiss-Prot protein existence level 1. Inactivates phosphinothricin (PPT) by transfer of an acetyl group from acetyl CoA. Can also acetylate demethylphosphinothricin but not PTT or glutamate. This enzyme is an effector of phosphinothricin tripeptide (PTT or bialaphos) resistance. From Streptomyces hygroscopicus. Introduced by genetic manipulation and expressed in glufosinate-tolerant maize by Dekalb Genetics.
   2389..3065    -  promoter       CaMV 35S promoter (enhanced): cauliflower mosaic virus 35S promoter with a duplicated enhancer region
   3155..3243    +  CDS            lacI (fragment): lac repressor; lacI; The lac repressor binds to the lac operator to inhibit transcription in E. coli. This inhibition can be relieved by adding lactose or isopropyl-β-D-thiogalactopyranoside (IPTG).
   3256..3277    +  protein_bind   CAP binding site: CAP binding activates transcription in the presence of cAMP. E. coli catabolite activator protein
   3292..3322    +  promoter       lac promoter: promoter for the E. coli lac operon
   3326..3348    +  protein_bind   lac operator (fragment): The lac repressor binds to the lac operator to inhibit transcription in E. coli. This inhibition can be relieved by adding lactose or isopropyl-β-D-thiogalactopyranoside (IPTG). lac repressor encoded by lacI
   3379..3404    +  misc_feature   MCS (fragment): pUC18/19 multiple cloning site
   3900..4241    +  promoter       CaMV 35S promoter: strong constitutive promoter from cauliflower mosaic virus
   4267..4827    +  CDS            cas6f: CAS6_PSEAB - Also known as csy4. Experimental evidence at protein level: Swiss-Prot protein existence level 1. CRISPR (clustered regularly interspaced short palindromic repeat) is an adaptive immune system that provides protection against mobile genetic elements (viruses, transposable elements and conjugative plasmids). CRISPR clusters contain sequences complementary to antecedent mobile elements and target invading nucleic acids. CRISPR clusters are transcribed and processed into CRISPR RNA (crRNA). Processes pre-crRNA into individual crRNA units. Absolutely required for crRNA production or s
   4894..8997    +  CDS            cas9: CAS9_STRP1 - Also known as csn1 From Streptococcus pyogenes serotype M1.
   9041..9289    +  terminator     HSP terminator: efficient transcription terminator from the Arabidopsis thaliana heat shock protein 18.2 gene (Nagaya et al., 2010)
   9826..9901    +  misc_RNA       gRNA scaffold: guide RNA scaffold for the Streptococcus pyogenes CRISPR/Cas9 system
   9942..10017   +  misc_RNA       gRNA scaffold: guide RNA scaffold for the Streptococcus pyogenes CRISPR/Cas9 system
  10058..10133   +  misc_RNA       gRNA scaffold: guide RNA scaffold for the Streptococcus pyogenes CRISPR/Cas9 system
  10174..10249   +  misc_RNA       gRNA scaffold: guide RNA scaffold for the Streptococcus pyogenes CRISPR/Cas9 system
  10290..10365   +  misc_RNA       gRNA scaffold: guide RNA scaffold for the Streptococcus pyogenes CRISPR/Cas9 system
  10365..10392   +  ncRNA          CRISPR-DR4: Accession: RF01317 - CRISPR RNA direct repeat element
  10406..10481   +  misc_RNA       gRNA scaffold: guide RNA scaffold for the Streptococcus pyogenes CRISPR/Cas9 system
  10521..10695   +  polyA_signal   CaMV poly(A) signal: cauliflower mosaic virus polyadenylation signal
  10713..10867   +  CDS            lacZα (fragment): LacZα fragment of β-galactosidase; lacZ fragment
  10933..10957   +  misc_feature   RB T-DNA repeat: right border repeat from nopaline C58 T-DNA
  11297..11698   +  CDS            Y4CG_SINFN (fragment): Protein inferred from homology: Swiss-Prot protein existence level 3. From Sinorhizobium fredii (strain NBRC 101917 / NGR234).
  12258..12887   +  CDS            pVS1 StaA: stability protein from the Pseudomonas plasmid pVS1 (Heeb et al., 2000)
  13316..14389   +  CDS            pVS1 RepA: replication protein from the Pseudomonas plasmid pVS1 (Heeb et al., 2000)
  14455..14649   +  rep_origin     pVS1 oriV: origin of replication for the Pseudomonas plasmid pVS1 (Heeb et al., 2000)
  14852..14891   +  CDS            rop (fragment): Rop protein, which maintains plasmids at low copy number; rop
  14993..15133   +  misc_feature   bom: basis of mobility region from pBR322
  15319..204     -  rep_origin     ori (across the origin): high-copy-number ColE1/pMB1/pBR322/pUC origin of replication
