[The description below was written by a language model from this plasmid's Addgene catalogue record and pLannotate feature annotations shown in this document.]
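Description:
pSC3 is a binary T-DNA vector of about 15.7 kb, built on the pDIRECT_23C backbone for Agrobacterium-mediated delivery of a multiplexed CRISPR/Cas9 system into plants. Its stated purpose is the targeted deletion of a 58 kb region in Medicago truncatula. The backbone carries a high-copy ColE1/pBR322-type origin with the bom mobilisation region for propagation in E. coli. It also carries the pVS1 replication and stability functions (oriV, RepA, StaA), which maintain the plasmid in Agrobacterium. Bacterial selection is by kanamycin through an aphA-3 aminoglycoside phosphotransferase gene located outside the T-DNA borders.

Three expression units lie between the nopaline-type left and right border repeats. Next to the left border, an enhanced CaMV 35S promoter drives the bar gene (phosphinothricin acetyltransferase) with a CaMV polyadenylation signal, allowing selection of transformed plant tissue on glufosinate/bialaphos. A second CaMV 35S promoter precedes the Csy4 (Cas6f) endoribonuclease and Streptococcus pyogenes Cas9 coding sequences, which lie in tandem and are closed by the Arabidopsis HSP18.2 terminator. The feature table does not annotate how the two reading frames are linked. Downstream is an array of six guide RNAs (MPC1 to MPC6), each with an S. pyogenes gRNA scaffold, ending in a CaMV poly(A) signal. According to the catalogue entry, the array is transcribed as a single Pol II transcript from the CmYLCV promoter, though that promoter was not annotated by the automated feature call. Csy4 cleaves this transcript at its recognition repeats to release the individual guides, and simultaneous cutting at multiple sites is intended to excise the intervening chromosomal segment. Residual lac promoter, lacZα and MCS fragments are cloning remnants.
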