Addgene plasmid #91181: pSC3
Purpose: T-DNA vector for targeted deletion of 58kb region in medicago truncatula (Csy4 array of 6 gRNAs under the control of CmYLCV promoter)
Depositing lab: Daniel Voytas. Depositing organization: University of Minnesota. Publication: A multi-purpose toolkit to enable advanced genome engineering in plants. Cermak T, Curtin SJ, Gil-Humanes J, Cegan R, Kono TJY, Konecna E, Belanto JJ, Starker CG, Mathre JW, Greenstein RL, Voytas DF. Plant Cell. 2017 May 18. pii: tpc.00922.2016. doi: 10.1105/tpc.16.00922. PubMed 28522548.
Backbone
  Vector backbone: pDIRECT_23C
  Vector type: Plant Expression, CRISPR
Growth in bacteria
  Bacterial resistance: Kanamycin, 50 μg/mL
  Growth temperature: 37°C
  Growth strain: DH5alpha
  Copy number: High Copy
Gene/Insert
  Gene/Insert name: gRNAs targeting 58kb region in medicago truncatula
  gRNA/shRNA sequence: MPC1: TAAAATACACAAAAGCATGG, MPC2: TGGAACGTCCCAATACTCAC, MPC3: GATAGAGAGATTCTATCGGG, MPC4: TTGATTTGAGGACAAGAGGG, MPC5: GGTTTGGACTTTGCATGTGG, MPC6: CAAAGATTGCTGCTACTTGG
  Cloning method: Restriction Enzyme; 5′ cloning site unknown (unknown if destroyed); 3′ cloning site unknown (unknown if destroyed)
  Sequencing primers: 5′ unknown
Terms and licenses: Academic/Nonprofit Terms; Industry Terms: Not Available to Industry
How to cite: pSC3 was a gift from Daniel Voytas (Addgene plasmid # 91181 ; http://n2t.net/addgene:91181 ; RRID:Addgene_91181)
